>Addgene plasmid #232669 | pLAS2w.Phyg-HAVCR1 | addgene full sequence | sequence record 464304 | Addgene NGS Result
GGGACCCGACAGGCCCGAAGGAATAGAAGAAGAAGGTGGAGAGAGAGACAGAGACAGATCCATTCGATTA
GTGAACGGATCTCGACGGTATCGATCACGAGACTAGCCTCGAGGATCCACTAGTGAATTGCATGAAGAAT
CTGCTTAGGGTTAGGCGTTTTGCGCTGCTTCGCGATGTACGGGCCAGAAATTGCATGAAGAATCTGCTTA
GGGTTAGGCGTTTTGCGCTGCTTCTAGTTATTAATAGTAATCAATTACGGGGTCATTAGTTCATAGCCCA
TATATGGAGTTCCGCGTTACATAACTTACGGTAAATGGCCCGCCTGGCTGACCGCCCAACGACCCCCGCC
CATTGACGTCAATAATGACGTATGTTCCCATAGTAACGCCAATAGGGACTTTCCATTGACGTCAATGGGT
GGAGTATTTACGGTAAACTGCCCACTTGGCAGTACATCAAGTGTATCATATGCCAAGTACGCCCCCTATT
GACGTCAATGACGGTAAATGGCCCGCCTGGCATTATGCCCAGTACATGACCTTATGGGACTTTCCTACTT
GGCAGTACATCTACGTATTAGTCATCGCTATTACCATGGTGATGCGGTTTTGGCAGTACATCAATGGGCG
TGGATAGCGGTTTGACTCACGGGGATTTCCAAGTCTCCACCCCATTGACGTCAATGGGAGTTTGTTTTGG
CACCAAAATCAACGGGACTTTCCAAAATGTCGTAACAACTCCGCCCCATTGACGCAAATGGGCGGTAGGC
GTGTACGGTGGGAGGTCTATATAAGCAGAGCTCTCTGGCTAACTAGAGAACCCACTGCTTACTGGCTTAT
CGAAATTAATACGACTCACTATAGGGAGACCCAAGCTGGCTAGCAGATATCCATCACACTGGCGGCCGCC
ACCATGCATCCTCAAGTGGTCATCTTAAGCCTCATCCTACATCTGGCAGATTCTGTAGCTGGTTCTGTAA
AGGTTGGTGGAGAGGCAGGTCCATCTGTCACACTACCCTGCCACTACAGTGGAGCTGTCACATCAATGTG
CTGGAATAGAGGCTCATGTTCTCTATTCACATGCCAAAATGGCATTGTCTGGACCAATGGAACCCACGTC
ACCTATCGGAAGGACACACGCTATAAGCTATTGGGGGACCTTTCAAGAAGGGATGTCTCTTTGACCATAG
AAAATACAGCTGTGTCTGACAGTGGCGTATATTGTTGCCGTGTTGAGCACCGTGGGTGGTTCAATGACAT
GAAAATCACCGTATCATTGGAGATTGTGCCACCCAAGGTCACGACTACTCCAATTGTCACAACTGTTCCA
ACCGTCACGACTGTTCGAACGAGCACCACTGTTCCAACGACAACGACTGTTCCAACGACAACTGTTCCAA
CAACAATGAGCATTCCAACGACAACGACTGTTCCGACGACAATGACTGTTTCAACGACAACGAGCGTTCC
AACGACAACGAGCATTCCAACAACAACAAGTGTTCCAGTGACAACAACGGTCTCTACCTTTGTTCCTCCA
ATGCCTTTGCCCAGGCAGAACCATGAACCAGTAGCCACTTCACCATCTTCACCTCAGCCAGCAGAAACCC
ACCCTACGACACTGCAGGGAGCAATAAGGAGAGAACCCACCAGCTCACCATTGTACTCTTACACAACAGA
TGGGAATGACACCGTGACAGAGTCTTCAGATGGCCTTTGGAATAACAATCAAACTCAACTGTTCCTAGAA
CATAGTCTACTGACGGCCAATACCACTAAAGGAATCTATGCTGGAGTCTGTATTTCTGTCTTGGTGCTTC
TTGCTCTTTTGGGTGTCATCATTGCCAAAAAGTATTTCTTCAAAAAGGAGGTTCAACAACTAAGTGTTTC
ATTTAGCAGCCTTCAAATTAAAGCTTTGCAAAATGCAGTTGAAAAGGAAGTCCAAGCAGAAGACAATATC
TACATTGAGAATAGTCTTTATGCCACGGACCTCGAGGATTACAAGGATGACGACGATAAGTAGGCCGAAT
TCTCGACCTCGAGACAAATGGCAGTATTCATCCACAATTTTAAAAGAAAAGGGGGGATTGGGGGGTACAG
TGCAGGGGAAAGAATAGTAGACATAATAGCAACAGACATACAAACTAAAGAATTACAAAAACAAATTACA
AAAATTCAAAATTTTCGGGTTTATTACAGGGACAGCAGAGATCCACTTTGGCCGCGGCTCGAGGGGGTTG
GGGTTGCGCCTTTTCCAAGGCAGCCCTGGGTTTGCGCAGGGACGCGGCTGCTCTGGGCGTGGTTCCGGGA
AACGCAGCGGCGCCGACCCTGGGTCTCGCACATTCTTCACGTCCGTTCGCAGCGTCACCCGGATCTTCGC
CGCTACCCTTGTGGGCCCCCCGGCGACGCTTCCTGCTCCGCCCCTAAGTCGGGAAGGTTCCTTGCGGTTC
GCGGCGTGCCGGACGTGACAAACGGAAGCCGCACGTCTCACTAGTACCCTCGCAGACGGACAGCGCCAGG
GAGCAATGGCAGCGCGCCGACCGCGATGGGCTGTGGCCAATAGCGGCTGCTCAGCAGGGCGCGCCGAGAG
CAGCGGCCGGGAAGGGGCGGTGCGGGAGGCGGGGTGTGGGGCGGTAGTGTGGGCCCTGTTCCTGCCCGCG
CGGTGTTCCGCATTCTGCAAGCCTCCGGAGCGCACGTCGGCAGTCGGCTCCCTCGTTGACCGAATCACCG
ACCTCTCTCCCCAGGGGGATCCACCATGAAAAAGCCTGAACTCACCGCTACCTCTGTCGAGAAGTTTCTG
ATCGAAAAGTTCGACAGCGTCTCCGACCTGATGCAGCTCTCCGAGGGCGAAGAATCTCGGGCTTTCAGCT
TCGATGTGGGAGGGCGTGGATATGTCCTGCGGGTGAATAGCTGCGCCGATGGTTTCTACAAAGATCGCTA
TGTTTATCGGCACTTTGCATCCGCCGCTCTACCTATTCCCGAAGTGCTTGACATTGGGGAGTTCAGCGAG
AGCCTGACCTATTGCATCTCCCGCCGTGCACAGGGTGTCACCTTGCAAGACCTGCCTGAAACCGAACTGC
CCGCTGTTCTCCAGCCCGTCGCCGAGGCCATGGATGCCATCGCTGCCGCCGATCTTAGCCAGACCAGCGG
GTTCGGCCCATTCGGACCTCAAGGAATCGGTCAATACACTACATGGCGCGATTTCATCTGCGCTATTGCT
GATCCCCATGTGTATCACTGGCAAACTGTGATGGACGACACCGTCAGTGCCTCCGTCGCCCAGGCTCTCG
ATGAGCTGATGCTTTGGGCCGAGGACTGCCCCGAAGTCCGGCACCTCGTGCACGCCGATTTCGGCTCCAA
CAATGTCCTGACCGACAATGGCCGCATAACAGCCGTCATTGACTGGAGCGAGGCCATGTTCGGGGATTCC
CAATACGAGGTCGCCAACATCTTCTTCTGGAGGCCCTGGTTGGCTTGTATGGAGCAGCAGACCCGCTACT
TCGAGCGGAGGCATCCCGAGCTTGCAGGATCTCCTCGGCTCCGGGCTTATATGCTCCGCATTGGTCTTGA
CCAACTCTATCAGAGCTTGGTTGACGGCAATTTCGATGATGCAGCTTGGGCTCAGGGTCGCTGCGACGCA
ATCGTCCGGTCCGGAGCCGGGACTGTCGGGCGTACACAAATCGCCCGCAGAAGCGCTGCCGTCTGGACCG
ATGGCTGTGTGGAAGTGCTCGCCGATAGTGGAAACAGACGCCCCAGCACTCGTCCTAGGGCAAAGGATCT
GCAGTAATGAACGCGTTAAGTCGACAATCAACCTCTGGATTACAAAATTTGTGAAAGATTGACTGGTATT
CTTAACTATGTTGCTCCTTTTACGCTATGTGGATACGCTGCTTTAATGCCTTTGTATCATGCTATTGCTT
CCCGTATGGCTTTCATTTTCTCCTCCTTGTATAAATCCTGGTTGCTGTCTCTTTATGAGGAGTTGTGGCC
CGTTGTCAGGCAACGTGGCGTGGTGTGCACTGTGTTTGCTGACGCAACCCCCACTGGTTGGGGCATTGCC
ACCACCTGTCAGCTCCTTTCCGGGACTTTCGCTTTCCCCCTCCCTATTGCCACGGCGGAACTCATCGCCG
CCTGCCTTGCCCGCTGCTGGACAGGGGCTCGGCTGTTGGGCACTGACAATTCCGTGGTGTTGTCGGGGAA
ATCATCGTCCTTTCCTTGGCTGCTCGCCTGTGTTGCCACCTGGATTCTGCGCGGGACGTCCTTCTGCTAC
GTCCCTTCGGCCCTCAATCCAGCGGACCTTCCTTCCCGCGGCCTGCTGCCGGCTCTGCGGCCTCTTCCGC
GTCTTCGCCTTCGCCCTCAGACGAGTCGGATCTCCCTTTGGGCCGCCTCCCCGCGTCGACTTTAAGACCA
ATGACTTACAAGGCAGCTGTAGATCTTAGCCACTTTTTAAAAGAAAAGGGGGGACTGGAAGGGCTAATTC
ACTCCCAACGAAGACAAGATCTGCTTTTTGCTTGTACTGGGTCTCTCTGGTTAGACCAGATCTGAGCCTG
GGAGCTCTCTGGCTAACTAGGGAACCCACTGCTTAAGCCTCAATAAAGCTTGCCTTGAGTGCTTCAAGTA
GTGTGTGCCCGTCTGTTGTGTGACTCTGGTAACTAGAGATCCCTCAGACCCTTTTAGTCAGTGTGGAAAA
TCTCTAGCAGTACGTATAGTAGTTCATGTCATCTTATTATTCAGTATTTATAACTTGCAAAGAAATGAAT
ATCAGAGAGTGAGAGGAACTTGTTTATTGCAGCTTATAATGGTTACAAATAAAGCAATAGCATCACAAAT
TTCACAAATAAAGCATTTTTTTCACTGCATTCTAGTTGTGGTTTGTCCAAACTCATCAATGTATCTTATC
ATGTCTGGCTCTAGCTATCCCGCCCCTAACTCCGCCCATCCCGCCCCTAACTCCGCCCAGTTCCGCCCAT
TCTCCGCCCCATGGCTGACTAATTTTTTTTATTTATGCAGAGGCCGAGGCCGCCTCGGCCTCTGAGCTAT
TCCAGAAGTAGTGAGGAGGCTTTTTTGGAGGCCTAGGGACGTACCCAATTCGCCCTATAGTGAGTCGTAT
TACGCGCGCTCACTGGCCGTCGTTTTACAACGTCGTGACTGGGAAAACCCTGGCGTTACCCAACTTAATC
GCCTTGCAGCACATCCCCCTTTCGCCAGCTGGCGTAATAGCGAAGAGGCCCGCACCGATCGCCCTTCCCA
ACAGTTGCGCAGCCTGAATGGCGAATGGG
[124 nt withheld, positions 5280-5403]
C
[91 nt withheld, positions 5405-5495]
A
[49 nt withheld, positions 5497-5545]
CCTTTGACGTTGGAGTCCACGTTCTTT
[37 nt withheld, positions 5573-5609]
ACCCTATCTCGGTCTATTCTTTTGATTTATAAGGGATTTTGCCGATTTCGGCCTATTGGTTAAAAAATGA
GCTGATTTAACAAAAATTTAACGCGAATTTTAACAAAATATTAACGCTTACAATTTAGGTGGCACTTTTC
GGGGAAATGTGCGCGGAACCCCTATTTGTTTATTTTTCTAAATACATTCAAATATGTATCCGCTCATGAG
ACAATAACCCTGATAAATGCTTCAATAATATTGAAAAAGGAAGAGTATGAGTATTCAACATTTCCGTGTC
GCCCTTATTCCCTTTTTTGCGGCATTTTGCCTTCCTGTTTTTGCTCACCCAGAAACGCTGGTGAAAGTAA
AAGATGCTGAAGATCAGTTGGGTGCACGAGTGGGTTACATCGAACTGGATCTCAACAGCGGTAAGATCCT
TGAGAGTTTTCGCCCCGAAGAACGTTTTCCAATGATGAGCACTTTTAAAGTTCTGCTATGTGGCGCGGTA
TTATCCCGTATTGACGCCGGGCAAGAGCAACTCGGTCGCCGCATACACTATTCTCAGAATGACTTGGTTG
AGTACTCACCAGTCACAGAAAAGCATCTTACGGATGGCATGACAGTAAGAGAATTATGCAGTGCTGCCAT
AACCATGAGTGATAACACTGCGGCCAACTTACTTCTGACAACGATCGGAGGACCGAAGGAGCTAACCGCT
TTTTTGCACAACATGGGGGATCATGTAACTCGCCTTGATCGTTGGGAACCGGAGCTGAATGAAGCCATAC
CAAACGACGAGCGTGACACCACGATGCCTGTAGCAATGGCAACAACGTTGCGAAAACTATTAACTGGCGA
ACTACTTACTCTAGCTTCCCGGCAACAATTAATAGACTGGATGGAGGCGGATAAAGTTGCAGGACCACTT
CTGCGCTCGGCCCTTCCGGCTGGCTGGTTTATTGCTGATAAATCTGGAGCCGGTGAGCGTGGGTCTCGCG
GTATCATTGCAGCACTGGGGCCAGATGGTAAGCCCTCCCGTATCGTAGTTATCTACACGACGGGGAGTCA
GGCAACTATGGATGAACGAAATAGACAGATCGCTGAGATAGGTGCCTCACTGATTAAGCATTGGTAACTG
TCAGACCAAGTTTACTCATATATACTTTAGATTGATTTAAAACTTCATTTTTAATTTAAAAGGATCTAGG
TGAAGATCCTTTTTGATAATCTCATGACCAAAATCCCTTAACGTGAGTTTTCGTTCCACTGAGCGTCAGA
CCCCGTAGAAAAGATCAAAGGATCTTCTTGAGATCCTTTTTTTCTGCGCGTAATCTGCTGCTTGCAAACA
AAAAAACCACCGCTACCAGCGGTGGTTTGTTTGCCGGATCAAGAGCTACCAACTCTTTTTCCGAAGGTAA
CTGGCTTCAGCAGAGCGCAGATACCAAATACTGTTCTTCTAGTGTAGCCGTAGTTAGGCCACCACTTCAA
GAACTCTGTAGCACCGCCTACATACCTCGCTCTGCTAATCCTGTTACCAGTGGCTGCTGCCAGTGGCGAT
AAGTCGTGTCTTACCGGGTTGGACTCAAGACGATAGTTACCGGATAAGGCGCAGCGGTCGGGCTGAACGG
GGGGTTCGTGCACACAGCCCAGCTTGGAGCGAACGACCTACACCGAACTGAGATACCTACAGCGTGAGCT
ATGAGAAAGCGCCACGCTTCCCGAAGGGAGAAAGGCGGACAGGTATCCGGTAAGCGGCAGGGTCGGAACA
GGAGAGCGCACGAGGGAGCTTCCAGGGGGAAACGCCTGGTATCTTTATAGTCCTGTCGGGTTTCGCCACC
TCTGACTTGAGCGTCGATTTTTGTGATGCTCGTCAGGGGGGCGGAGCCTATGGAAAAACGCCAGCAACGC
GGCCTTTTTACGGTTCCTGGCCTTTTGCTGGCCTTTTGCTCACATGTTCTTTCCTGCGTTATCCCCTGAT
TCTGTGGATAACCGTATTACCGCCTTTGAGTGAGCTGATACCGCTCGCCGCAGCCGAACGACCGAGCGCA
GCGAGTCAGTGAGCGAGGAAGCGGAAGAGCGCCCAATACGCAAACCGCCTCTCCCCGCGCGTTGGCCGAT
TCATTAATGCAGCTGGCACGACAGGTTTCCCGACTGGAAAGCGGGCAGTGAGCGCAACGCAATTAATGTG
AGTTAGCTCACTCATTAGGCACCCCAGGCTTTACACTTTATGCTTCCGGCTCGTATGTTGTGTGGAATTG
TGAGCGGATAACAATTTCACACAGGAAACAGCTATGACCATGATTACGCCAAGCGCGCAATTAACCCTCA
CTAAAGGGAACAAAAGCTGGAGCTGCAAGCTTAATGTAGTCTTATGCAATACTCTTGTAGTCTTGCAACA
TGGTAACGATGAGTTAGCAACATGCCTTACAAGGAGAGAAAAAGCACCGTGCATGCCGATTGGTGGAAGT
AAGGTGGTACGATCGTGCCTTATTAGGAAGGCAACAGACGGGTCTGACATGGATTGGACGAACCACTGAA
TTGCCGCATTGCAGAGATATTGTATTTAAGTGCCTAGCTCGATACATAAACGGGTCTCTCTGGTTAGACC
AGATCTGAGCCTGGGAGCTCTCTGGCTAACTAGGGAACCCACTGCTTAAGCCTCAATAAAGCTTGCCTTG
AGTGCTTCAAGTAGTGTGTGCCCGTCTGTTGTGTGACTCTGGTAACTAGAGATCCCTCAGACCCTTTTAG
TCAGTGTGGAAAATCTCTAGCAGTGGCGCCCGAACAGGGACTTGAAAGCGAAAGGGAAACCAGAGGAGCT
CTCTCGACGCAGGACTCGGCTTGCTGAAGCGCGCACGGCAAGAGGCGAGGGGCGGCGACTGGTGAGTACG
CCAAAAATTTTGACTAGCGGAGGCTAGAAGGAGAGAGATGGGTGCGAGAGCGTCAGTATTAAGCGGGGGA
GAATTAGATCGCGATGGGAAAAAATTCGGTTAAGGCCAGGGGGAAAGAAAAAATATAAATTAAAACATAT
AGTATGGGCAAGCAGGGAGCTAGAACGATTCGCAGTTAATCCTGGCCTGTTAGAAACATCAGAAGGCTGT
AGACAAATACTGGGACAGCTACAACCATCCCTTCAGACAGGATCAGAAGAACTTAGATCATTATATAATA
CAGTAGCAACCCTCTATTGTGTGCATCAAAGGATAGAGATAAAAGACACCAAGGAAGCTTTAGACAAGAT
AGAGGAAGAGCAAAACAAAAGTAAGACCACCGCACAGCAAGCGGCCGCTGATCTTCAGACCTGGAGGAGG
AGATATGAGGGACAATTGGAGAAGTGAATTATATAAATATAAAGTAGTAAAAATTGAACCATTAGGAGTA
GCACCCACCAAGGCAAAGAGAAGAGTGGTGCAGAGAGAAAAAAGAGCAGTGGGAATAGGAGCTTTGTTCC
TTGGGTTCTTGGGAGCAGCAGGAAGCACTATGGGCGCAGCGTCAATGACGCTGACGGTACAGGCCAGACA
ATTATTGTCTGGTATAGTGCAGCAGCAGAACAATTTGCTGAGGGCTATTGAGGCGCAACAGCATCTGTTG
CAACTCACAGTCTGGGGCATCAAGCAGCTCCAGGCAAGAATCCTGGCTGTGGAAAGATACCTAAAGGATC
AACAGCTCCTGGGGATTTGGGGTTGCTCTGGAAAACTCATTTGCACCACTGCTGTGCCTTGGAATGCTAG
TTGGAGTAATAAATCTCTGGAACAGATTTGGAATCACACGACCTGGATGGAGTGGGACAGAGAAATTAAC
AATTACACAAGCTTAATACACTCCTTAATTGAAGAATCGCAAAACCAGCAAGAAAAGAATGAACAAGAAT
TATTGGAATTAGATAAATGGGCAAGTTTGTGGAATTGGTTTAACATAACAAATTGGCTGTGGTATATAAA
ATTATTCATAATGATAGTAGGAGGCTTGGTAGGTTTAAGAATAGTTTTTGCTGTACTTTCTATAGTGAAT
AGAGTTAGGCAGGGATATTCACCATTATCGTTTCAGACCCACCTCCCAACCCCGAG
Features (pLannotate 1.2.2; 31 found; start..end, strand, type, name):
    295..598     +  enhancer       CMV enhancer: human cytomegalovirus immediate early enhancer
    599..802     +  promoter       CMV promoter: human cytomegalovirus (CMV) immediate early promoter
    798..831     +  LTR            5' LTR (truncated) (fragment): truncated 5' long terminal repeat (LTR) from HIV-1
    847..865     +  promoter       T7 promoter: promoter for bacteriophage T7 RNA polymerase
    914..1990    +  CDS            HAVCR1: HAVR1_HUMAN - Also known as KIM1, TIM1, TIMD1. Experimental evidence at protein level: Swiss-Prot protein existence level 1. (Microbial infection) Acts as a receptor for Zika virus by binding to envelope protein E. From Homo sapiens (Human).
   1997..2020    +  CDS            3xFLAG (fragment): three tandem FLAG® epitope tags
   2068..2185    +  misc_feature   cPPT/CTS: central polypurine tract and central termination sequence of HIV-1
   2234..2744    +  promoter       hPGK promoter: human phosphoglycerate kinase 1 promoter
   2756..3777    +  CDS            HygR (fragment): hygromycin B phosphotransferase confers resistance to hygromycin
   3806..4394    +  misc_feature   WPRE: woodchuck hepatitis virus posttranscriptional regulatory element
   4445..4464    +  misc_feature   cPPT/CTS (fragment): central polypurine tract and central termination sequence of HIV-1
   4466..4699    +  LTR            3' LTR (ΔU3): self-inactivating 3' long terminal repeat (LTR) from HIV-1
   4777..4898    +  polyA_signal   SV40 poly(A) signal: SV40 polyadenylation signal
   4938..5073    +  rep_origin     SV40 ori: SV40 origin of replication
   5094..5112    -  promoter       T7 promoter: promoter for bacteriophage T7 RNA polymerase
   5120..5275    +  CDS            lacZα (fragment): LacZα fragment of β-galactosidase; lacZ fragment
   5280..5708    +  rep_origin     f1 ori (sequence partly withheld): f1 bacteriophage origin of replication; arrow indicates direction of (+) strand synthesis
   5761..5865    +  promoter       AmpR promoter: bla
   5866..6726    +  CDS            AmpR: β-lactamase; bla; confers resistance to ampicillin, carbenicillin, and related antibiotics
   6897..7485    +  rep_origin     ori: high-copy-number ColE1/pMB1/pBR322/pUC origin of replication
   7668..7760    +  CDS            lacI (fragment): lac repressor; lacI; The lac repressor binds to the lac operator to inhibit transcription in E. coli. This inhibition can be relieved by adding lactose or isopropyl-β-D-thiogalactopyranoside (IPTG).
   7773..7794    +  protein_bind   CAP binding site: CAP binding activates transcription in the presence of cAMP. E. coli catabolite activator protein
   7809..7839    +  promoter       lac promoter: promoter for the E. coli lac operon
   7847..7863    +  protein_bind   lac operator: The lac repressor binds to the lac operator to inhibit transcription in E. coli. This inhibition can be relieved by adding lactose or isopropyl-β-D-thiogalactopyranoside (IPTG). lac repressor encoded by lacI
   7908..7926    +  promoter       T3 promoter: promoter for bacteriophage T3 RNA polymerase
   7954..8180    +  promoter       RSV promoter: Rous sarcoma virus enhancer/promoter
   8181..8361    +  LTR            5' LTR (truncated): truncated 5' long terminal repeat (LTR) from HIV-1
   8408..8533    +  misc_feature   HIV-1 Ψ: packaging signal of human immunodeficiency virus type 1
   8517..8880    +  CDS            HIV-1 gag (fragment): gag protein from human immunodeficiency virus 1; gag
   9026..9259    +  misc_feature   RRE: The Rev response element (RRE) of HIV-1 allows for Rev-dependent mRNA export from the nucleus to the cytoplasm.
   9636..81      +  CDS            Rev (fragment) (across the origin): human immunodeficiency virus 1 (HIV-1) Rev protein; rev; enhances nuclear export of unspliced and incompletely spliced viral mRNAs
