[The description below was written by a language model from this plasmid's Addgene catalogue record and pLannotate feature annotations shown in this document.]
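Description:
pLAS2w.Phyg-HAVCR1 is a third-generation-style, self-inactivating HIV-1 lentiviral transfer plasmid for expressing human HAVCR1 (also called TIM-1 or KIM-1) in mammalian cells. It is built on the pLAS2w.Phyg backbone. In bacteria it is maintained through a high-copy ColE1/pUC-type origin and ampicillin resistance (AmpR). An f1 origin and remnants of a lac/lacZα cloning region, flanked by T3 and T7 promoters, are carried over from the parental phagemid. An SV40 poly(A) signal and SV40 origin lie just downstream of the 3' LTR.

The viral genome is transcribed in packaging cells from an RSV promoter fused to a truncated 5' LTR. This is followed by the Ψ packaging signal with a partial gag sequence and the Rev response element, which allow encapsidation and Rev-dependent nuclear export of the full-length RNA. Within the proviral region, the CMV enhancer/promoter drives the HAVCR1 coding sequence, cloned between NheI and EcoRI sites. The catalogue lists a C-terminal Flag tag supplied by the backbone, and the annotation shows a short FLAG-type epitope fragment immediately after the open reading frame.

A cPPT/CTS element follows the tag, then a separate human PGK promoter driving the hygromycin phosphotransferase gene, so transduced cells can be selected with hygromycin. A WPRE upstream of the ΔU3 3' LTR enhances transcript expression, and the U3 deletion inactivates LTR promoter activity after integration.

The construct suits either transient transfection or production of lentivirus to generate stable HAVCR1-overexpressing lines. The associated study concerns functional analysis of HAVCR1 at a 5q33.3 locus linked to hyperlipidemia.
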