Addgene plasmid #232669: pLAS2w.Phyg-HAVCR1
Purpose: expresses HAVCR1 in mammalian cells
Depositing lab: Chen-Yang Shen. Depositing organization: Institute of Biomedical Sciences, Academia Sinica. Publication: Functional genomic analysis reveals HAVCR1 as the key regulator of 5q33.3 locus linked to hyperlipidemia. Chen WT, Hsiung CN, Jou YS, Wang HC, Shen CY, Chou WC. HGG Adv. 2026 May 25:100630. doi: 10.1016/j.xhgg.2026.100630. PubMed 42186223.
Backbone
  Vector backbone: pLAS2w.Phyg
  Backbone manufacturer: National RNAi Core Facility at Academia Sinica
  Backbone size w/o insert (bp): 8564
  Vector type: Mammalian Expression, Lentiviral
  Selectable markers: Hygromycin
Growth in bacteria
  Bacterial resistance: Ampicillin, 100 μg/mL
  Growth temperature: 37°C
  Growth strain: NEB Stable
  Copy number: High Copy
Gene/Insert
  Gene/Insert name: HAVCR1 (alt names: TIM-1; KIM-1)
  Species: H. sapiens (human)
  Insert size (bp): 1157
  Entrez Gene: HAVCR1 (a.k.a. CD365, HAVCR, HAVCR-1, KIM-1, KIM1, TIM, TIM-1, TIM1, TIMD-1, TIMD1)
  Promoter: CMV
  Tag / fusion protein: Flag (C terminal on backbone)
  Cloning method: Restriction Enzyme; 5′ cloning site NheI (not destroyed); 3′ cloning site EcoRI (not destroyed)
  Sequencing primers: 5′ CMV Forward; 3′ ATTCTTTCCCCTGCACTGTAC
Terms and licenses: Academic/Nonprofit Terms; Industry Terms: Not Available to Industry
How to cite: pLAS2w.Phyg-HAVCR1 was a gift from Chen-Yang Shen (Addgene plasmid # 232669 ; http://n2t.net/addgene:232669 ; RRID:Addgene_232669)
